Addgene plasmid #236172: EW370 (PB) (ZNF35/ZNF250tarv3-6bp spacers)x4-H2B-BFP insul CMV-TO-ZNF35(5-8)-ZNF250(1-4)-deimlink-NZF
Purpose: PiggyBac-integrated plasmid containing hygromycin resistance gene, ZNF35/ZNF250-driven BFP, and ZNF35/ZNF250-NZF transcription factor
Depositing lab: Xiaojing Gao. Depositing organization: Stanford University. Publication: Machine-guided dual-objective protein engineering for deimmunization and therapeutic functions. Wolfsberg E, Paul JS, Tycko J, Chen B, Bassik MC, Bintu L, Alizadeh AA, Gao XJ. Cell Syst. 2025 Jul 16;16(7):101299. doi: 10.1016/j.cels.2025.101299. Epub 2025 Jun 3. PubMed 40466641.
Backbone
  Vector backbone: piggyBac
  Vector type: Mammalian Expression
  Selectable markers: Puromycin
Growth in bacteria
  Bacterial resistance: Ampicillin, 100 μg/mL
  Growth temperature: 37°C
  Growth strain: DH5alpha
  Copy number: High Copy
Gene/Insert 1
  Gene/Insert name: ZNF35(5-8)-ZNF250(1-4)-deImmunLink-NZF
  Species: Synthetic
  Promoter: CMV
  Cloning method: Gibson Cloning
  Sequencing primers: 5′ n/a
Gene/Insert 2
  Gene/Insert name: H2B
  Species: H. sapiens (human)
  Entrez Gene: H2BC11 (a.k.a. H2B/r, H2BFR, H2BJ, HIST1H2BJ)
  Promoter: four ZNF35/ZNF250 sites
  Tag / fusion protein: mTagBFP2 (C terminal on insert)
  Cloning method: Gibson Cloning
  Sequencing primers: 5′ n/a
Terms and licenses: Academic/Nonprofit Terms; Industry Terms: Not Available to Industry
Depositor comments: See https://benchling.com/s/seq-0aIDvfd0tknqAsyGOnOL?m=slm-dpaq9NgoiHQmBrrDOmSrfor annotated sequence. Please visit https://doi.org/10.1101/2025.02.24.639918 for bioRxiv preprint.
How to cite: EW370 (PB) (ZNF35/ZNF250tarv3-6bp spacers)x4-H2B-BFP insul CMV-TO-ZNF35(5-8)-ZNF250(1-4)-deimlink-NZF was a gift from Xiaojing Gao (Addgene plasmid # 236172 ; http://n2t.net/addgene:236172 ; RRID:Addgene_236172)
