[The description below was written by a language model from this plasmid's Addgene catalogue record and pLannotate feature annotations shown in this document.]
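Description:
EW370 is a piggyBac transposon plasmid for stable genomic integration and expression in mammalian cells. It carries both a synthetic zinc-finger transcription factor and its matched fluorescent reporter on a single 10.3 kb construct. In bacteria it is maintained at high copy from a ColE1/pUC-type origin with ampicillin selection (AmpR), and an f1 origin is also present. The piggyBac terminal repeats were not picked up by the automated annotation, so their positions are not documented here. For mammalian selection, the catalogue field lists puromycin, but the stated purpose and the feature table both point to hygromycin: an SV40 promoter drives HygR, followed by a WPRE fragment and an SV40 poly(A) signal. No puromycin resistance gene is annotated.

The reporter unit consists of four ZNF35/ZNF250 target sites separated by 6 bp spacers, placed upstream of a minimal TATA-box promoter and a Xenopus β-globin 5'UTR. These drive human histone H2B fused at its C terminus to mTagBFP2, terminated by a bGH poly(A) signal, which should give nuclear, chromatin-bound blue fluorescence. According to the construct name, an insulator separates this unit from the effector cassette, though none is annotated. In that cassette, a CMV enhancer/promoter followed by tet operator sequences (CMV-TO, which would allow repression by Tet repressor where that protein is supplied) expresses a DNA-binding domain assembled from fingers 5–8 of ZNF35 and fingers 1–4 of ZNF250. This domain is joined through a deimmunized linker to NZF. The annotated NCOA3, ZNF473 and FOXO6 fragments suggest that NZF is a composite activation domain built from these three proteins. A second bGH poly(A) signal ends the cassette. Reporter fluorescence thus reads out the activity of the transcription factor, in line with the associated work on engineering deimmunized proteins that retain therapeutic function.
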