Features (pLannotate 1.2.2; 32 found; start..end, strand, type, name):
    169..1029    -  CDS            AmpR: β-lactamase; bla; confers resistance to ampicillin, carbenicillin, and related antibiotics
   1030..1134    -  promoter       AmpR promoter: bla
   1187..1615    -  rep_origin     f1 ori (sequence partly withheld): f1 bacteriophage origin of replication; arrow indicates direction of (+) strand synthesis
   1620..1775    -  CDS            lacZα (fragment): LacZα fragment of β-galactosidase; lacZ fragment
   1777..1896    +  CDS            B (fragment): PORTL_LAMBD - Experimental evidence at protein level: Swiss-Prot protein existence level 1. Forms the portal vertex of the capsid (PubMed:6228056, PubMed:6232391). This portal plays critical roles in head assembly, genome packaging, neck/tail attachment, and genome ejection (Probable). The portal protein multimerizes as a single ring-shaped homododecamer arranged around a central channel (PubMed:6232391). Binds to the terminase subunits to form the packaging machine (PubMed:7799432). From Escherichia phage lambda (Bacteriophage lambda).
   2563..2580    +  promoter       minP (fragment): minimal TATA-box promoter with low basal activity
   2653..2695    +  5'UTR          Xenopus globin 5'-UTR: translational enhancer from the 5'-UTR of the major beta-globin gene of Xenopus laevis
   2744..3121    +  CDS            H2B: human histone H2B; HIST1H2BJ
   3120..3136    -  misc_feature   MCS (fragment): pUC18/19 multiple cloning site
   3140..3847    +  CDS            mTagBFP2: mTagBFP2 is a basic (constitutively fluorescent) blue fluorescent protein published in 2011, derived from Entacmaea quadricolor. It is reported to be a very rapidly-maturing monomer with very low acid sensitivity.
   3881..4088    +  polyA_signal   bGH poly(A) signal: bovine growth hormone polyadenylation signal
   4126..4455    +  promoter       SV40 promoter: SV40 enhancer and early promoter
   4504..5529    +  CDS            HygR: aminoglycoside phosphotransferase from E. coli; aph(4)-Ia; confers resistance to hygromycin
   5536..5642    +  misc_feature   WPRE (fragment): woodchuck hepatitis virus posttranscriptional regulatory element
   5651..5772    +  polyA_signal   SV40 poly(A) signal: SV40 polyadenylation signal
   5790..5882    +  ncRNA          G-CSF SLDE: Accession: RF00183 - G-CSF factor stem-loop destabilising element (SLDE)
   6267..6646    +  enhancer       CMV enhancer: human cytomegalovirus immediate early enhancer
   6647..6850    +  promoter       CMV promoter: human cytomegalovirus (CMV) immediate early promoter
   6852..6871    +  promoter       PLtetO-1 promoter (fragment): modified phage lambda PL promoter with tet operator sites (Lutz and Bujard, 1997)
   6873..6892    +  promoter       PLtetO-1 promoter (fragment): modified phage lambda PL promoter with tet operator sites (Lutz and Bujard, 1997)
   6900..6933    +  promoter       TRE3GV promoter (fragment): 3rd-generation Tet-responsive promoter that can be activated by binding of Tet-On® 3G, optimized for retroviral and lentiviral vectors
   7026..7109    +  CDS            mnm-2 (fragment): MNM2_CAEEL - Experimental evidence at protein level: Swiss-Prot protein existence level 1. Required in the M3 pharyngeal motor neuron to guide the growth cone of the sister M2 motor neuron during axon development. From Caenorhabditis elegans.
   7698..7865    +  CDS            Ncoa3 (fragment): NCOA3_MOUSE - Also known as Aib1, Pcip, Rac3, Tram1. Experimental evidence at protein level: Swiss-Prot protein existence level 1. Nuclear receptor coactivator that directly binds nuclear receptors and stimulates the transcriptional activities in a hormone- dependent fashion. Plays a central role in creating a multisubunit coactivator complex, probably via remodeling of chromatin. Involved in the coactivation of different nuclear receptors, such as for steroids (GR and ER), retinoids (RARs and RXRs), thyroid hormone (TRs), vitamin D3 (VDR) and prostanoids (PPARs). Displays histone acetyltransf
   7881..8024    +  CDS            ZNF473 (fragment): ZN473_HUMAN - Also known as KIAA1141, ZFP100. Experimental evidence at protein level: Swiss-Prot protein existence level 1. Involved in histone 3'-end pre-mRNA processing by associating with U7 snRNP and interacting with SLBP/pre-mRNA complex. Increases histone 3'-end pre-mRNA processing but has no effect on U7 snRNP levels, when overexpressed. Required for cell cycle progression from G1 to S phases. From Homo sapiens (Human).
   8040..8174    +  CDS            FOXO6 (fragment): FOXO6_HUMAN - Experimental evidence at protein level: Swiss-Prot protein existence level 1. Transcriptional activator. From Homo sapiens (Human).
   8287..8494    +  polyA_signal   bGH poly(A) signal: bovine growth hormone polyadenylation signal
   8810..9277    +  CDS            B (fragment): PORTL_LAMBD - Experimental evidence at protein level: Swiss-Prot protein existence level 1. Forms the portal vertex of the capsid (PubMed:6228056, PubMed:6232391). This portal plays critical roles in head assembly, genome packaging, neck/tail attachment, and genome ejection (Probable). The portal protein multimerizes as a single ring-shaped homododecamer arranged around a central channel (PubMed:6232391). Binds to the terminase subunits to form the packaging machine (PubMed:7799432). From Escherichia phage lambda (Bacteriophage lambda).
   9315..9331    -  protein_bind   lac operator: The lac repressor binds to the lac operator to inhibit transcription in E. coli. This inhibition can be relieved by adding lactose or isopropyl-β-D-thiogalactopyranoside (IPTG). lac repressor encoded by lacI
   9339..9369    -  promoter       lac promoter: promoter for the E. coli lac operon
   9384..9405    -  protein_bind   CAP binding site: CAP binding activates transcription in the presence of cAMP. E. coli catabolite activator protein
   9418..9510    -  CDS            lacI (fragment): lac repressor; lacI; The lac repressor binds to the lac operator to inhibit transcription in E. coli. This inhibition can be relieved by adding lactose or isopropyl-β-D-thiogalactopyranoside (IPTG).
   9693..10281   -  rep_origin     ori: high-copy-number ColE1/pMB1/pBR322/pUC origin of replication
>Addgene plasmid #236172 | EW370 (PB) (ZNF35/ZNF250tarv3-6bp spacers)x4-H2B-BFP insul CMV-TO-ZNF35(5-8)-ZNF250(1-4)-deimlink-NZF | addgene full sequence | sequence record 468453 | Addgene NGS Result
AGATCCTTTGATCTTTTCTACGGGGTCTGACGCTCAGTGGAACGAAAACTCACGTTAAGGGATTTTGGTC
ATGAGATTATCAAAAAGGATCTTCACCTAGATCCTTTTAAATTAAAAATGAAGTTTTAAATCAATCTAAA
GTATATATGAGTAAACTTGGTCTGACAGTTACCAATGCTTAATCAGTGAGGCACCTATCTCAGCGATCTG
TCTATTTCGTTCATCCATAGTTGCCTGACTCCCCGTCGTGTAGATAACTACGATACGGGAGGGCTTACCA
TCTGGCCCCAGTGCTGCAATGATACCGCGAGACCCACGCTCACCGGCTCCAGATTTATCAGCAATAAACC
AGCCAGCCGGAAGGGCCGAGCGCAGAAGTGGTCCTGCAACTTTATCCGCCTCCATCCAGTCTATTAATTG
TTGCCGGGAAGCTAGAGTAAGTAGTTCGCCAGTTAATAGTTTGCGCAACGTTGTTGCCATTGCTACAGGC
ATCGTGGTGTCACGCTCGTCGTTTGGTATGGCTTCATTCAGCTCCGGTTCCCAACGATCAAGGCGAGTTA
CATGATCCCCCATGTTGTGCAAAAAAGCGGTTAGCTCCTTCGGTCCTCCGATCGTTGTCAGAAGTAAGTT
GGCCGCAGTGTTATCACTCATGGTTATGGCAGCACTGCATAATTCTCTTACTGTCATGCCATCCGTAAGA
TGCTTTTCTGTGACTGGTGAGTACTCAACCAAGTCATTCTGAGAATAGTGTATGCGGCGACCGAGTTGCT
CTTGCCCGGCGTCAATACGGGATAATACCGCGCCACATAGCAGAACTTTAAAAGTGCTCATCATTGGAAA
ACGTTCTTCGGGGCGAAAACTCTCAAGGATCTTACCGCTGTTGAGATCCAGTTCGATGTAACCCACTCGT
GCACCCAACTGATCTTCAGCATCTTTTACTTTCACCAGCGTTTCTGGGTGAGCAAAAACAGGAAGGCAAA
ATGCCGCAAAAAAGGGAATAAGGGCGACACGGAAATGTTGAATACTCATACTCTTCCTTTTTCAATATTA
TTGAAGCATTTATCAGGGTTATTGTCTCATGAGCGGATACATATTTGAATGTATTTAGAAAAATAAACAA
ATAGGGGTTCCGCGCACATTTCCCCGAAAAGTGCCACCTAAATTGTAAGCGTTAATATTTTGTTAAAATT
CGCGTTAAATTTTTGTTAAATCAGCTCATTTTTTAACCAATAGGCCGAAATCGGCAAAATCCCTTATAAA
TCAAAAGAATAGACCGAGATAGGGT
[37 nt withheld, positions 1286-1322]
AAAGAACGTGGACTCCAACGTCAAAGG
[49 nt withheld, positions 1350-1398]
T
[91 nt withheld, positions 1400-1490]
G
[124 nt withheld, positions 1492-1615]
CCCATTCGCCATTCAGGCTGCGCAACTGTTGGGAAGGGCGATCGGTGCGGGCCTCTTCGCTATTACGCCA
GCTGGCGAAAGGGGGATGTGCTGCAAGGCGATTAAGTTGGGTAACGCCAGGGTTTTCCCAGTCACGACGT
TGTAAAACGACGGCCAGTGAGCGCGCCTCGTTCATTCACGTTTTTGAACCCGTGGAGGACGGGCAGACTC
GCGGTGCAAATGTGTTTTACAGCGTGATGGAGCAGATGAAGATGCTCGACACGCTGCAGAACACGCAGCT
AGATTAACCCTAGAAAGATAATCATATTGTGACGTACGTTAAAGATAATCATGTGTAAAATTGACGCATG
TGTTTTATCGGTCTGTATATCGAGGTTTATTTATTAATTTGAATAGATATTAAGTTTTATTATATTTACA
CTTACATACTAATAATAAATTCAACAAACAATTTATTTATGTTTATTTATTTATTAAAAAAAACAAAAAC
TCAAAATTTCTTCTATAAAGTAACAAAACTTTTATGAGGGACAGCCCCCCCCCAAAGCCCCCAGGGATGT
AATTACGTCCCTCCCCCGCTAGGGGGCAGCAGCGAGCCGCCCGGGGCTCCGCTCCGGTCCGGCGCTCCCC
CCGCATCCCAGAGCCGGCAGCGTGCGGGGACAGCCCGGGCACGGGGAAGGTGGCACGGGATCGCTTTCCT
CTGAACGCTTCTCGCTGCTCTTTGAGCCTGCAGACACCTGGGGGGATACGGGGAAAAGGCCTCCACGGCC
ACAATTGACGATTGAGTAACACTGTATCTAGTCTACCTACAGGGCTCAAAATTGCAAGGATATATAAAGA
GCTCTTCAAAATTGCAAGGATATATAAAGAGGAGGTCAAAATTGCAAGGATATATAAAGAGCAGAACAAA
ATTGCAAGGATATATAAAGAGGCCTTCCGTATCAGTCTAGAGGGTATATAATGGATCCCATCGCGTCTCA
GCCTCACTTTGAGCTCCTCCACACGAATTCCCCGATACCGTCGATTCAAGGAGCTTGCTTGTTCTTTTTG
CAGAAGCTCAGAATAAACGCTCAACTTTGGCAGATCTACCAAGCTTGGTACCGAGCTCGGATCCAACTCG
AGGCCACCATGCCAGAGCCAGCGAAGTCTGCTCCCGCCCCGAAAAAGGGCTCCAAGAAGGCGGTGACTAA
GGCGCAGAAGAAAGGCGGCAAGAAGCGCAAGCGCAGCCGCAAGGAGAGCTATTCCATCTATGTGTACAAG
GTTCTGAAGCAGGTCCACCCTGACACCGGCATTTCGTCCAAGGCCATGGGCATCATGAATTCGTTTGTGA
ACGACATTTTCGAGCGCATCGCAGGTGAGGCTTCCCGCCTGGCGCATTACAACAAGCGCTCGACCATCAC
CTCCAGGGAGATCCAGACGGCCGTGCGCCTGCTGCTGCCTGGGGAGTTGGCCAAGCACGCCGTGTCCGAG
GGTACTAAGGCCATCACCAAGTACACCAGCGCTAAGGATCCCCGGGTACCGGTCGTGTCTAAGGGCGAAG
AGCTGATTAAGGAGAACATGCACATGAAGCTGTACATGGAGGGCACCGTGGACAACCATCACTTCAAGTG
CACATCCGAGGGCGAAGGCAAGCCCTACGAGGGCACCCAGACCATGAGAATCAAGGTGGTCGAGGGCGGC
CCTCTCCCCTTCGCCTTCGACATCCTGGCTACTAGCTTCCTCTACGGCAGCAAGACCTTCATCAACCACA
CCCAGGGCATCCCCGACTTCTTCAAGCAGTCCTTCCCTGAGGGCTTCACATGGGAGAGAGTCACCACATA
CGAGGACGGGGGCGTGCTGACCGCTACCCAGGACACCAGCCTCCAGGACGGCTGCCTCATCTACAACGTC
AAGATCAGAGGGGTGAACTTCACATCCAACGGCCCTGTGATGCAGAAGAAAACACTCGGCTGGGAGGCCT
TCACCGAAACGCTGTACCCCGCTGACGGCGGCCTGGAAGGCAGAAACGACATGGCCCTGAAGCTCGTGGG
CGGGAGCCATCTGATCGCAAACGCCAAGACCACATATAGATCCAAGAAACCCGCTAAGAACCTCAAGATG
CCTGGCGTCTACTATGTGGACTACAGACTGGAAAGAATCAAGGAGGCCAACAACGAAACCTACGTCGAGC
AGCACGAGGTGGCAGTGGCCAGATACTGCGACCTCCCTAGCAAACTGGGGCACAAGCTTAATTAGCTAGC
GAATTCGAATTTAAATCGGCCTCGACTGTGCCTTCTAGTTGCCAGCCATCTGTTGTTTGCCCCTCCCCCG
TGCCTTCCTTGACCCTGGAAGGTGCCACTCCCACTGTCCTTTCCTAATAAAATGAGGAAATTGCATCGCA
TTGTCTGAGTAGGTGTCATTCTATTCTGGGGGGTGGGGTGGGGCAGGACAGCAAGGGGGAGGATTGGGAA
GACAATAGCAGGCATGCTGGGGACGCGGCCGCAATTTAACGCGAATTAATTCTGTGGAATGTGTGTCAGT
TAGGGTGTGGAAAGTCCCCAGGCTCCCCAGCAGGCAGAAGTATGCAAAGCATGCATCTCAATTAGTCAGC
AACCAGGTGTGGAAAGTCCCCAGGCTCCCCAGCAGGCAGAAGTATGCAAAGCATGCATCTCAATTAGTCA
GCAACCATAGTCCCGCCCCTAACTCCGCCCATCCCGCCCCTAACTCCGCCCAGTTCCGCCCATTCTCCGC
CCCATGGCTGACTAATTTTTTTTATTTATGCAGAGGCCGAGGCCGCCTCTGCCTCTGAGCTATTCCAGAA
GTAGTGAGGAGGCTTTTTTGGAGGCCTAGGCTTTTGCAAAAAGCTCCCGGGAGCTTGTATATCCATTTTC
GGATCTGATCAGCACGTGATGAAAAAGCCTGAACTCACCGCGACGTCTGTCGAGAAGTTTCTGATCGAAA
AGTTCGACAGCGTCTCCGACCTGATGCAGCTCTCGGAGGGCGAAGAATCTCGTGCTTTCAGCTTCGATGT
AGGAGGGCGTGGATATGTCCTGCGGGTAAATAGCTGCGCCGATGGTTTCTACAAAGATCGTTATGTTTAT
CGGCACTTTGCATCGGCCGCGCTCCCGATTCCGGAAGTGCTTGACATTGGGGAATTCAGCGAGAGCCTGA
CCTATTGCATCTCCCGCCGTGCACAGGGTGTCACGTTGCAAGACCTGCCTGAAACCGAACTGCCCGCTGT
TCTGCAGCCGGTCGCGGAGGCCATGGATGCGATCGCTGCGGCCGATCTTAGCCAGACGAGCGGGTTCGGC
CCATTCGGACCGCAAGGAATCGGTCAATACACTACATGGCGTGATTTCATATGCGCGATTGCTGATCCCC
ATGTGTATCACTGGCAAACTGTGATGGACGACACCGTCAGTGCGTCCGTCGCGCAGGCTCTCGATGAGCT
GATGCTTTGGGCCGAGGACTGCCCCGAAGTCCGGCACCTCGTGCACGCGGATTTCGGCTCCAACAATGTC
CTGACGGACAATGGCCGCATAACAGCGGTCATTGACTGGAGCGAGGCGATGTTCGGGGATTCCCAATACG
AGGTCGCCAACATCTTCTTCTGGAGGCCGTGGTTGGCTTGTATGGAGCAGCAGACGCGCTACTTCGAGCG
GAGGCATCCGGAGCTTGCAGGATCGCCGCGGCTCCGGGCGTATATGCTCCGCATTGGTCTTGACCAACTC
TATCAGAGCTTGGTTGACGGCAATTTCGATGATGCAGCTTGGGCGCAGGGTCGATGCGACGCAATCGTCC
GATCCGGAGCCGGGACTGTCGGGCGTACACAAATCGCCCGCAGAAGCGCGGCCGTCTGGACCGATGGCTG
TGTAGAAGTACTCGCCGATAGTGGAAACCGACGCCCCAGCACTCGTCCGAGGGCAAAGGAATAGGTCGAC
AATCAACCTCTGGATTACAAAATTTGTGAAAGATTGACTGGTATTCTTAACTATGTTGCTCCTTTTACGC
TATGTGGATACGCTGCTTTAATGCCTTTGTATCATGCGTTAACTAAACTTGTTTATTGCAGCTTATAATG
GTTACAAATAAAGCAATAGCATCACAAATTTCACAAATAAAGCATTTTTTTCACTGCATTCTAGTTGTGG
TTTGTCCAAACTCATCAATGTATCTTATCATGTCTGGAATTGACTCAAATGATGTCAATTAGTCTATCAG
AAGCTCATCTGGTCTCCCTTCCGGGGGACAAGACATCCCTGTTTAATATTTAAACAGCAGTGTTCCCAAA
CTGGGTTCTTATATCCCTTGCTCTGGTCAACCAGGTTGCAGGGTTTCCTGTCCTCACAGGAACGAAGTCC
CTAAAGAAACAGTGGCAGCCAGGTTTAGCCCCGGAATTGACTGGATTCCTTTTTTAGGGCCCATTGGTAT
GGCTTTTTCCCCGTATCCCCCCAGGTGTCTGCAGGCTCAAAGAGCAGCGAGAAGCGTTCAGAGGAAAGCG
ATCCCGTGCCACCTTCCCCGTGCCCGGGCTGTCCCCGCACGCTGCCGGCTCGGGGATGCGGGGGGAGCGC
CGGACCGGAGCGGAGCCCCGGGCGGCTCGCTGCTGCCCCCTAGCGGGGGAGGGACGTAATTACATCCCTG
GGGGCTTTGGGGGGGGGCTGTCCCTGATGTTGACATTGATTATTGACTAGTTATTAATAGTAATCAATTA
CGGGGTCATTAGTTCATAGCCCATATATGGAGTTCCGCGTTACATAACTTACGGTAAATGGCCCGCCTGG
CTGACCGCCCAACGACCCCCGCCCATTGACGTCAATAATGACGTATGTTCCCATAGTAACGCCAATAGGG
ACTTTCCATTGACGTCAATGGGTGGAGTATTTACGGTAAACTGCCCACTTGGCAGTACATCAAGTGTATC
ATATGCCAAGTACGCCCCCTATTGACGTCAATGACGGTAAATGGCCCGCCTGGCATTATGCCCAGTACAT
GACCTTATGGGACTTTCCTACTTGGCAGTACATCTACGTATTAGTCATCGCTATTACCATGGTGATGCGG
TTTTGGCAGTACATCAATGGGCGTGGATAGCGGTTTGACTCACGGGGATTTCCAAGTCTCCACCCCATTG
ACGTCAATGGGAGTTTGTTTTGGCACCAAAATCAACGGGACTTTCCAAAATGTCGTAACAACTCCGCCCC
ATTGACGCAAATGGGCGGTAGGCGTGTACGGTGGGAGGTCTATATAAGCAGAGCTCTCCCTATCAGTGAT
AGAGATCTCCCTATCAGTGATAGAGATCGTCGACGAGCTCGTTTAGTGAACCGTCAGATCGCCTGGAGAC
GCCATCCACGCTGTTTTGACCTCCATAGAAGACACCGGGACCGATCCAGCCTCCGGACTCTAGCGTTTAA
ACTTAAGCTTCGCCACCATGTACGAGTGTAATGAGTGCGGTAAGACCTTCACACGATCTTCTAACCTTAT
TGTGCATCAACGAATCCATACAGGCGAGAAGCCCTTTGCCTGCAATGACTGTGGGAAGGCTTTTACTCAG
AGTGCCAACTTGATCGTGCATCAGAGAAGCCATACGGGTGAGAAGCCCTATGAATGCAAGGAATGCGGAA
AGGCCTTCTCCTGCTTCAGCCACCTCATTGTACACCAGCGCATACACACGGCTGAGAAGCCATACGATTG
CTCTGAATGTGGAAAGGCCTTTAGTCAGCTGTCTTGCTTGATTGTGCATCAGAGAATTCACACGGGCGAA
CGCCCCTATATGTGCGTAGAGTGCGGTAAATGTTTTGGGCGGAGTTCACATCTTTTGCAGCACCAACGTA
TTCACACAGGCGAGAAACCCTATGTTTGCAGCGTGTGCGGTAAGGCGTTTAGCCAGTCCTCAGTCCTTTC
CAAACACCGCCGCATACATACTGGTGAGAAGCCATATGAATGTAATGAATGTGGCAAGGCTTTTAGAGTG
AGTTCAGATCTCGCTCAACATCATAAGATCCATACAGGAGAGAAGCCACACGAATGTTTGGAGTGTCGAA
AGGCTTTTACTCAGCTCAGTCACCTCATTCAGCATCAGAGAATTCACGCTGCTGCATGGGAGCTAGGAAT
GTCTGGCGGATCTGAGGGCCAGAGCGACGAGAGAGCCCTGCTGGACCAGCTGCACACCCTGCTGAGCAAC
ACCGACGCCACCGGCCTGGAGGAGATCGACAGAGCCCTGGGCATCCCCGAGCTGGTGAACCAGGGCCAGG
CCCTGGAGCCCAAGCAGGACGGAGGCTGGGGATCTATGGCCGAGGAATTCGTGACCCTGAAGGACGTGGG
CATGGACTTCACCCTGGGCGACTGGGAGCAGCTGGGCCTGGAGCAGGGCGACACCTTCTGGGACACCGCC
CTGGACAACTGCCAGGACCTGTTCCTGCTGGACCCCCCCGGCGGAGGAGACGGCCTTGGTTTGGGACACG
AGAAGTTCCCCAGCGACCTGGACCTGGACATGTTCAACGGCAGCCTGGAGTGCGACATGGAGAGCATCAT
CAGAAGCGAGCTGATGGACGCCGACGGCCTGGACTTCAACTTCGACAGCTAGGCCGCTCGAGGAGGGCCC
GAACAAAAACTCATCTCAGAAGAGGATCTGAATAGCGCCGTCGACCATCATCATAATCATCATTGAGTTT
AAACCCGCTGATCAGCCTCGACTGTGCCTTCTAGTTGCCAGCCATCTGTTGTTTGCCCCTCCCCCGTGCC
TTCCTTGACCCTGGAAGGTGCCACTCCCACTGTCCTTTCCTAATAAAATGAGGAAATTGCATCGCATTGT
CTGAGTAGGTGTCATTCTATTCTGGGGGGTGGGGTGGGGCAGGACAGCAAGGGGGAGGATTGGGAAGACA
ATAGCAGGCATGCTGGGGAATCTATAACAAGAAAATATATATATAATAAGTTATCACGTAAGTAGAACAT
GAAATAACAATATAATTATCGTATGAGTTAAATCTTAAAAGTCACGTAAAAGATAATCATGCGTCATTTT
GACTCACGCGGTCGTTATAGTTCAAAATCAGTGACACTTACCGCATTGACAAGCACGCCTCACGGGAGCT
CCAAGCGGCGACTGAGATGTCCTAAATGCACAGCGACGGATTCGCGCTATTTAGAAAGAGAGAGCAATAT
TTCAAGAATGCATGCGTCAATTTTACGCAGACTATCTTTCTAGGGTTAATCTAGCTGCATCAGGATCATA
TCGTCGGGTCTTTTTTCCGGCTCAGTCATCGCCCAAGCTGGCGCTATCTGGGCATCGGGGAGGAAGAAGC
CCGTGCCTTTTCCCGCGAGGTTGAAGCGGCATGGAAAGAGTTTGCCGAGGATGACTGCTGCTGCATTGAC
GTTGAGCGAAAACGCACGTTTACCATGATGATTCGGGAAGGTGTGGCCATGCACGCCTTTAACGGTGAAC
TGTTCGTTCAGGCCACCTGGGATACCAGTTCGTCGCGGCTTTTCCGGACACAGTTCCGGATGGTCAGCCC
GAAGCGCATCAGCAACCCGAACAATACCGGCGACAGCCGGAACTGCCGTGCCGGTGTGCAGATTAATGAC
AGCGGTGCGGCGCTGGGATATTACGTCAGCGAGGACGGGTATCCTGGCTGGATGCCGCAGAAATGGACAT
GGATACCCCGTGAGTTACCCGGCGGGCGCGCTTGGCGTAATCATGGTCATAGCTGTTTCCTGTGTGAAAT
TGTTATCCGCTCACAATTCCACACAACATACGAGCCGGAAGCATAAAGTGTAAAGCCTGGGGTGCCTAAT
GAGTGAGCTAACTCACATTAATTGCGTTGCGCTCACTGCCCGCTTTCCAGTCGGGAAACCTGTCGTGCCA
GCTGCATTAATGAATCGGCCAACGCGCGGGGAGAGGCGGTTTGCGTATTGGGCGCTCTTCCGCTTCCTCG
CTCACTGACTCGCTGCGCTCGGTCGTTCGGCTGCGGCGAGCGGTATCAGCTCACTCAAAGGCGGTAATAC
GGTTATCCACAGAATCAGGGGATAACGCAGGAAAGAACATGTGAGCAAAAGGCCAGCAAAAGGCCAGGAA
CCGTAAAAAGGCCGCGTTGCTGGCGTTTTTCCATAGGCTCCGCCCCCCTGACGAGCATCACAAAAATCGA
CGCTCAAGTCAGAGGTGGCGAAACCCGACAGGACTATAAAGATACCAGGCGTTTCCCCCTGGAAGCTCCC
TCGTGCGCTCTCCTGTTCCGACCCTGCCGCTTACCGGATACCTGTCCGCCTTTCTCCCTTCGGGAAGCGT
GGCGCTTTCTCATAGCTCACGCTGTAGGTATCTCAGTTCGGTGTAGGTCGTTCGCTCCAAGCTGGGCTGT
GTGCACGAACCCCCCGTTCAGCCCGACCGCTGCGCCTTATCCGGTAACTATCGTCTTGAGTCCAACCCGG
TAAGACACGACTTATCGCCACTGGCAGCAGCCACTGGTAACAGGATTAGCAGAGCGAGGTATGTAGGCGG
TGCTACAGAGTTCTTGAAGTGGTGGCCTAACTACGGCTACACTAGAAGAACAGTATTTGGTATCTGCGCT
CTGCTGAAGCCAGTTACCTTCGGAAAAAGAGTTGGTAGCTCTTGATCCGGCAAACAAACCACCGCTGGTA
GCGGTGGTTTTTTTGTTTGCAAGCAGCAGATTACGCGCAGAAAAAAAGGATCTCAAGA
